Addgene plasmid #41328: TAL3154
Depositing lab: Keith Joung. Depositing organization: Massachusetts General Hospital. Publication: Targeted gene disruption in somatic zebrafish cells using engineered TALENs. Sander JD, Cade L, Khayter C, Reyon D, Peterson RT, Joung JK, Yeh JR. Nat Biotechnol. 2011 Aug 5;29(8):697-8. doi: 10.1038/nbt.1934. PubMed 21822241.
Backbone
  Vector backbone: JDS70
  Backbone manufacturer: Addgene plasmid #32285
  Backbone size w/o insert (bp): 6447
  Vector type: Mammalian Expression ; T7
Growth in bacteria
  Bacterial resistance: Ampicillin, 100 μg/mL
  Growth temperature: 37°C
  Growth strain: XL1 Blue
  Copy number: High Copy
Gene/Insert
  Gene/Insert name: ZebrafishCommunity-rbfox1l-Left (alt name: rbfox1l)
  Species: D. rerio (zebrafish)
  Insert size (bp): 1640
  Entrez Gene: rbfox1l (a.k.a. Fox-1, a2bp1l, fox1l, hm:zeh0082)
  Promoter: CMV
  Tag / fusion protein: 3X Flag (N terminal on backbone); WT FOKI (C terminal on backbone)
  Cloning method: Restriction Enzyme; 5′ cloning site N/A (destroyed during cloning); 3′ cloning site N/A (destroyed during cloning)
  Sequencing primers: 5′ CMV-F; 3′ BGH-rev
Terms and licenses: Academic/Nonprofit Terms; Industry Terms: Not Available to Industry
Depositor comments: Target binding site: TGTCTTCTCCTACTGTGA It is strongly recommended that users perform a diagnostic digest to verify this plasmid prior to use. For example, a double digest of the plasmid with BamHI and KpnI should result in two bands at 2.3kb and 5.8kb.
How to cite: TAL3154 was a gift from Keith Joung (Addgene plasmid # 41328 ; http://n2t.net/addgene:41328 ; RRID:Addgene_41328)
