[The description below was written by a language model from this plasmid's Addgene catalogue record.]
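Description:
TAL3154 is a TALEN expression plasmid built on the JDS70 backbone, a mammalian expression vector that also carries a T7 promoter. It encodes the left-hand monomer of a TAL effector nuclease pair directed at the zebrafish gene rbfox1l (also known as fox1l or a2bp1l). It is maintained in E. coli as a high-copy plasmid under ampicillin selection. The record does not name the replication origin, and no feature table is available to confirm the individual elements.

The insert of about 1.6 kb is listed under the zebrafish gene name. However, the "Left" designation, the stated target binding site and the backbone fusions indicate that it is an engineered array of TAL effector repeats designed to recognise a specific sequence in rbfox1l, not the gene's own coding sequence. The array was cloned by restriction enzyme methods that destroyed the flanking sites. This placed it in frame with two backbone-encoded parts: an N-terminal 3X FLAG tag, which allows detection of the protein, and a C-terminal wild-type FokI nuclease domain. Transcription is driven by the CMV promoter. The BGH reverse sequencing primer suggests a BGH polyadenylation region downstream of the cassette. The T7 designation implies the construct can also serve as a template for in vitro transcription of mRNA, the usual way to deliver nucleases into zebrafish embryos.

FokI cleaves only as a dimer, so this left monomer is meant to be used with a matching right-hand TALEN that binds the opposite strand nearby. Together they produce a double-strand break, and error-prone repair of that break can disrupt rbfox1l. The associated work concerns targeted gene disruption in zebrafish somatic cells with engineered TALENs.
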