>Addgene plasmid #41328 | TAL3154 | depositor partial sequence | sequence record 54967 | TAL3154 sequence 2430 bps
TCTAGAGCTAGCACCATGGACTACAAAGACCATGACGGTGATTATAAAGATCATGACATCGATTACAAGG
ATGACGATGACAAGATGGCCCCCAAGAAGAAGAGGAAGGTGGGCATTCACCGCGGGGTACCTATGGTGGA
CTTGAGGACACTCGGTTATTCGCAACAGCAACAGGAGAAAATCAAGCCTAAGGTCAGGAGCACCGTCGCG
CAACACCACGAGGCGCTTGTGGGGCATGGCTTCACTCATGCGCATATTGTCGCGCTTTCACAGCACCCTG
CGGCGCTTGGGACGGTGGCTGTCAAATACCAAGATATGATTGCGGCCCTGCCCGAAGCCACGCACGAGGC
AATTGTAGGGGTCGGTAAACAGTGGTCGGGAGCGCGAGCACTTGAGGCGCTGCTGACTGTGGCGGGTGAG
CTTAGGGGGCCTCCGCTCCAGCTCGACACCGGGCAGCTGCTGAAGATCGCGAAGAGAGGGGGAGTAACAG
CGGTAGAGGCAGTGCACGCCTGGCGCAATGCGCTCACCGGGGCCCCCTTGAACCTGACCCCAGACCAGGT
AGTCGCAATCGCGAACAATAATGGGGGAAAGCAAGCCCTGGAAACCGTGCAAAGGTTGTTGCCGGTCCTT
TGTCAAGACCACGGCCTTACACCGGAGCAAGTCGTGGCCATTGCAAGCAATGGGGGTGGCAAACAGGCTC
TTGAGACGGTTCAGAGACTTCTCCCAGTTCTCTGTCAAGCCCACGGGCTGACTCCCGATCAAGTTGTAGC
GATTGCGTCGCATGACGGAGGGAAACAAGCATTGGAGACTGTCCAACGGCTCCTTCCCGTGTTGTGTCAA
GCCCACGGTTTGACGCCTGCACAAGTGGTCGCCATCGCCTCGAATGGCGGCGGTAAGCAGGCGCTGGAAA
CAGTACAGCGCCTGCTGCCTGTACTGTGCCAGGATCATGGACTGACCCCAGACCAGGTAGTCGCAATCGC
GTCAAACGGAGGGGGAAAGCAAGCCCTGGAAACCGTGCAAAGGTTGTTGCCGGTCCTTTGTCAAGACCAC
GGCCTTACACCGGAGCAAGTCGTGGCCATTGCATCCCACGACGGTGGCAAACAGGCTCTTGAGACGGTTC
AGAGACTTCTCCCAGTTCTCTGTCAAGCCCACGGGCTGACTCCCGATCAAGTTGTAGCGATTGCGTCCAA
CGGTGGAGGGAAACAAGCATTGGAGACTGTCCAACGGCTCCTTCCCGTGTTGTGTCAAGCCCACGGTTTG
ACGCCTGCACAAGTGGTCGCCATCGCCAGCCATGATGGCGGTAAGCAGGCGCTGGAAACAGTACAGCGCC
TGCTGCCTGTACTGTGCCAGGATCATGGACTGACCCCAGACCAGGTAGTCGCAATCGCGTCACATGACGG
GGGAAAGCAAGCCCTGGAAACCGTGCAAAGGTTGTTGCCGGTCCTTTGTCAAGACCACGGCCTTACACCG
GAGCAAGTCGTGGCCATTGCAAGCAATGGGGGTGGCAAACAGGCTCTTGAGACGGTTCAGAGACTTCTCC
CAGTTCTCTGTCAAGCCCACGGGCTGACTCCCGATCAAGTTGTAGCGATTGCGTCGAACATTGGAGGGAA
ACAAGCATTGGAGACTGTCCAACGGCTCCTTCCCGTGTTGTGTCAAGCCCACGGTTTGACGCCTGCACAA
GTGGTCGCCATCGCCAGCCATGATGGCGGTAAGCAGGCGCTGGAAACAGTACAGCGCCTGCTGCCTGTAC
TGTGCCAGGATCATGGACTGACCCCAGACCAGGTAGTCGCAATCGCGTCAAACGGAGGGGGAAAGCAAGC
CCTGGAAACCGTGCAAAGGTTGTTGCCGGTCCTTTGTCAAGACCACGGCCTTACACCGGAGCAAGTCGTG
GCCATTGCAAATAATAACGGTGGCAAACAGGCTCTTGAGACGGTTCAGAGACTTCTCCCAGTTCTCTGTC
AAGCCCACGGGCTGACTCCCGATCAAGTTGTAGCGATTGCGTCCAACGGTGGAGGGAAACAAGCATTGGA
GACTGTCCAACGGCTCCTTCCCGTGTTGTGTCAAGCCCACGGTTTGACGCCTGCACAAGTGGTCGCCATC
GCCAACAACAACGGCGGTAAGCAGGCGCTGGAAACAGTACAGCGCCTGCTGCCTGTACTGTGCCAGGATC
ATGGACTGACACCCGAACAGGTGGTCGCCATTGCTTCTAACATCGGAGGACGGCCAGCCTTGGAGTCCAT
CGTAGCCCAATTGTCCAGGCCCGATCCCGCGTTGGCTGCGTTAACGAATGACCATCTGGTGGCGTTGGCA
TGTCTTGGTGGACGACCCGCGCTCGATGCAGTCAAAAAGGGTCTGCCTCATGCTCCCGCATTGATCAAAA
GAACCAACCGGCGGATTCCCGAGAGAACTTCCCATCGAGTCGCGGGATCC
