>Addgene plasmid #41328 | TAL3154 | addgene partial sequence | sequence record 56054 | JDS-TALEN-F 5'-TAGGGGTCGGTAAACAGTGG-3'
TGTGGCGGGTGAGCTTAGGGGGCCTCCGCTCCAGCTCGACACCGGGCAGCTGCTGAAGATCGCGAAGAGA
GGGGGAGTAACAGCGGTAGAGGCAGTGCACGCCTGGCGCAATGCGCTCACCGGGGCCCCCTTGAACCTGA
CCCCAGACCAGGTAGTCGCAATCGCGAACAATAATGGGGGAAAGCAAGCCCTGGAAACCGTGCAAAGGTT
GTTGCCGGTCCTTTGTCAAGACCACGGCCTTACACCGGAGCAAGTCGTGGCCATTGCAAGCAATGGGGGT
GGCAAACAGGCTCTTGAGACGGTTCAGAGACTTCTCCCAGTTCTCTGTCAAGCCCACGGGCTGACTCCCG
ATCAAGTTGTAGCGATTGCGTCGCATGACGGAGGGAAACAAGCATTGGAGACTGTCCAACGGCTCCTTCC
CGTGTTGTGTCAAGCCCACGGTTTGACGCCTGCACAAGTGGTCGCCATCGCCTCGAATGGCGGCGGTAAG
CAGGCGCTGGAAACAGTACAGCGCCTGCTGCCTGTACTGTGCCAGGATCATGGACTGACCCCAGACCAGG
TAGTCGCAATCGCGTCAAACGGAGGGGGAAAGCAAGCCCTGGAAACCGTGCAAAGGTTGTTGCCGGTCCT
TTGTCAAGACCACGGCCTTACACCGGAGCAAGTCGTGGCCATTGCATCCCACGACGGTGGCAAACAGGCT
CTTGAGACGGTTCAGAGACTTCTCCCAGTTCTCTGTCAAGCCCACGGGCTGACTCCCGATCAAGTTGTAG
CGATTGCGTCCAACGGTGGAGGGAAACAAGCATTGGAGACTGTCCAACGGCTCCTTCCCGTGTTGTGTCA
AGCCCACGGTTTGACGCCTGCACAAGTGGTCGCCATCGCCAGCCATGATGGCGGTAAGCAGGCGCTGGAA
ACAGTACAGCGCCTGCTGCCTGTACTGTGCC
